LOCUS       Exported 2859 bp ds-DNA circular SYN 13-MAY-2021
DEFINITION  Plasmid for the expression of the construct SNCA-5Asp.
            Alpha-Synuclein with 6 aa C-terminal moiety, which consists of 2 Asn
            and 4 Gly.
ACCESSION   .
VERSION     .
KEYWORDS    r-6. pT7-7-SNCA-2Asn
SOURCE      synthetic DNA construct
  ORGANISM  synthetic DNA construct
REFERENCE   1 (bases 1 to 2859)
  AUTHORS   Afitska K, Fucikova A, Shvadchak VV, Yushchenko DA
  TITLE     Modification of C Terminus Provides New Insights into the Mechanism
            of alpha-Synuclein Aggregation.
  JOURNAL   Biophys J. 2017 Nov 21;113(10):2182-2191. doi:
            10.1016/j.bpj.2017.08.027. Epub 2017 Sep 20.
  PUBMED    28939194
REFERENCE   2 (bases 1 to 2859)
  AUTHORS   .
  TITLE     Direct Submission
  JOURNAL   Exported May 13, 2021 from SnapGene Server 1.1.58
            http://www.snapgene.com
FEATURES             Location/Qualifiers
     source          1..2859
                     /organism="synthetic DNA construct"
                     /mol_type="other DNA"
     primer_bind     132..151
                     /label=pBR322ori-F
                     /note="pBR322 origin, forward primer"
     primer_bind     385..402
                     /label=L4440
                     /note="L4440 vector, forward primer"
     primer_bind     637..659
                     /label=pGEX 3'
                     /note="pGEX vectors, reverse primer"
     primer_bind     724..743
                     /label=T7
                     /note="T7 promoter, forward primer"
     promoter        724..742
                     /label=T7 promoter
                     /note="promoter for bacteriophage T7 RNA polymerase"
     RBS             774..796
                     /note="efficient ribosome binding site from bacteriophage
                     T7 gene 10 (Olins and Rangwala, 1989)"
     CDS             complement(1322..2182)
                     /codon_start=1
                     /gene="bla"
                     /product="beta-lactamase"
                     /label=AmpR
                     /note="confers resistance to ampicillin, carbenicillin, and
                     related antibiotics"
                     /translation="MSIQHFRVALIPFFAAFCLPVFAHPETLVKVKDAEDQLGARVGYI
                     ELDLNSGKILESFRPEERFPMMSTFKVLLCGAVLSRVDAGQEQLGRRIHYSQNDLVEYS
                     PVTEKHLTDGMTVRELCSAAITMSDNTAANLLLTTIGGPKELTAFLHNMGDHVTRLDRW
                     EPELNEAIPNDERDTTMPVAMATTLRKLLTGELLTLASRQQLIDWMEADKVAGPLLRSA
                     LPAGWFIADKSGAGERGSRGIIAALGPDGKPSRIVVIYTTGSQATMDERNRQIAEIGAS
                     LIKHW"
     primer_bind     1945..1964
                     /label=Amp-R
                     /note="Ampicillin resistance gene, reverse primer"
     promoter        complement(2183..2287)
                     /gene="bla"
                     /label=AmpR promoter
     primer_bind     2355..2373
                     /label=pBRforEco
                     /note="pBR322 vectors, upsteam of EcoRI site, forward
                     primer"
     rep_origin      2502..231
                     /direction=RIGHT
                     /label=ori
                     /note="high-copy-number ColE1/pMB1/pBR322/pUC origin of
                     replication"
ORIGIN
        1 acctacaccg aactgagata cctacagcgt gagctatgag aaagcgccac gcttcccgaa
       61 gggagaaagg cggacaggta tccggtaagc ggcagggtcg gaacaggaga gcgcacgagg
      121 gagcttccag ggggaaacgc ctggtatctt tatagtcctg tcgggtttcg ccacctctga
      181 cttgagcgtc gatttttgtg atgctcgtca ggggggcgga gcctatggaa aaacgccagc
      241 aacgcggcct ttttacggtt cctggccttt tgctggcctt ttgctcacat gttctttcct
      301 gcgttatccc ctgattctgt ggataaccgt attaccgcct ttgagtgagc tgataccgct
      361 cgccgcagcc gaacgaccga gcgcagcgag tcagtgagcg aggaagcgga agagcgcctg
      421 atgcggtatt ttctccttac gcatctgtgc ggtatttcac accgcatagg aagatcttcc
      481 ggaagatctt cctatggtgc actctcagta caatctgctc tgatgcgcta cgtgactggg
      541 tcatggctgc gccccgacac ccgccaacac ccgctgacgc gccctgacgg gcttgtctgc
      601 tcccggcatc cgcttacaga caagctgtga ccgtctccgg gagctgcatg tgtcagaggt
      661 tttcaccgtc atcaccgaaa cgcgcgaggc ccagcgattc gaacttctga tagacttcga
      721 aattaatacg actcactata gggagaccac aacggtttcc ctctagaaat aattttgttt
      781 aactttaaga aggagatata catatggatg tattcatgaa aggactttca aaggccaagg
      841 agggagttgt ggctgctgct gagaaaacca aacagggtgt ggcagaagca gcaggaaaga
      901 caaaagagnn nnnnnnnnnn nnnnnnnnnn nnnnnnnnnn nnnnnnnnnn nnnnnnnnnn
      961 nnnnnnnnnn nnnnnnnnnn nnnnnnnnnn nnnnnnnnnn nnnnnnnnnn nnnnnnnnnn
     1021 nnnnnnnnnn nnnnnnnnnn nnnnnnnnnn nnnnnnnnnn nnnnnnnnnn nnnnnnnnnn
     1081 nnnnnnnnnn nnnnnnnnnn ttgggcaaga atgaagaagg agccccacag gaaggaattc
     1141 tggaagatat gcctgtggat cctgacaatg aggcttatga aatgccttct gaggaagggt
     1201 atcaagacta tgaacctgaa gccggcggca acggcaacgg ctaaaagctt atcgatgata
     1261 agctgtcaaa catgagaatt aaatcaatct aaagtatata tgagtaaact tggtctgaca
     1321 gttaccaatg cttaatcagt gaggcaccta tctcagcgat ctgtctattt cgttcatcca
     1381 tagttgcctg actccccgtc gtgtagataa ctacgatacg ggagggctta ccatctggcc
     1441 ccagtgctgc aatgataccg cgagacccac gctcaccggc tccagattta tcagcaataa
     1501 accagccagc cggaagggcc gagcgcagaa gtggtcctgc aactttatcc gcctccatcc
     1561 agtctattaa ttgttgccgg gaagctagag taagtagttc gccagttaat agtttgcgca
     1621 acgttgttgc cattgctaca ggcatcgtgg tgtcacgctc gtcgtttggt atggcttcat
     1681 tcagctccgg ttcccaacga tcaaggcgag ttacatgatc ccccatgttg tgcaaaaaag
     1741 cggttagctc cttcggtcct ccgatcgttg tcagaagtaa gttggccgca gtgttatcac
     1801 tcatggttat ggcagcactg cataattctc ttactgtcat gccatccgta agatgctttt
     1861 ctgtgactgg tgagtactca accaagtcat tctgagaata gtgtatgcgg cgaccgagtt
     1921 gctcttgccc ggcgtcaaca cgggataata ccgcgccaca tagcagaact ttaaaagtgc
     1981 tcatcattgg aaaacgttct tcggggcgaa aactctcaag gatcttaccg ctgttgagat
     2041 ccagttcgat gtaacccact cgtgcaccca actgatcttc agcatctttt actttcacca
     2101 gcgtttctgg gtgagcaaaa acaggaaggc aaaatgccgc aaaaaaggga ataagggcga
     2161 cacggaaatg ttgaatactc atactcttcc tttttcaata ttattgaagc atttatcagg
     2221 gttattgtct catgagcgga tacatatttg aatgtattta gaaaaataaa caaatagggg
     2281 ttccgcgcac atttccccga aaagtgccac ctgacgtcta agaaaccatt attatcatga
     2341 cattaaccta taaaaatagg cgtatcacga ggccctttcg tcttcaagaa taaaaggatc
     2401 taggtgaaga tcctttttga taatctcatg accaaaatcc cttaacgtga gttttcgttc
     2461 cactgagcgt cagaccccgt agaaaagatc aaaggatctt cttgagatcc tttttttctg
     2521 cgcgtaatct gctgcttgca aacaaaaaaa ccaccgctac cagcggtggt ttgtttgccg
     2581 gatcaagagc taccaactct ttttccgaag gtaactggct tcagcagagc gcagatacca
     2641 aatactgtcc ttctagtgta gccgtagtta ggccaccact tcaagaactc tgtagcaccg
     2701 cctacatacc tcgctctgct aatcctgtta ccagtggctg ctgccagtgg cgataagtcg
     2761 tgtcttaccg ggttggactc aagacgatag ttaccggata aggcgcagcg gtcgggctga
     2821 acggggggtt cgtgcacaca gcccagcttg gagcgaacg
//
