[The description below was written by a language model from this plasmid's Addgene catalogue record and the feature table of its GenBank file.]
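Description:
r-6. pT7-7-SNCA-2Asn is a small (2,859 bp) bacterial expression plasmid built on the pT7-7 backbone for producing a C-terminally modified variant of human alpha-synuclein (SNCA) in E. coli. It replicates from a high-copy ColE1/pMB1-type origin and is selected with ampicillin through the bla (beta-lactamase) gene, which is driven by its own promoter and lies in the opposite orientation to the expression cassette.

The 438 bp insert encodes alpha-synuclein extended by a six-residue C-terminal moiety made up of two asparagines and four glycines. Expression is driven by the bacteriophage T7 promoter, followed by the efficient ribosome binding site from T7 gene 10, so protein production requires a host that supplies T7 RNA polymerase. The strain listed in the record is a cloning and propagation strain, not an expression host. The feature table does not annotate the SNCA coding sequence itself. By position it should sit downstream of the RBS, in the unannotated region before the AmpR gene, and the cloning sites used are recorded as unknown. No affinity tag or reporter is listed.

The purpose line names the product "SNCA-5Asp", whereas the plasmid name, the insert name and the rest of that description all point to the 2Asn variant, so the 5Asp label is probably carried over from a sibling construct in the same series. According to the associated publication, the series was made to examine how changes to the C terminus of alpha-synuclein affect its aggregation mechanism. This plasmid would therefore typically be used to make recombinant protein for in vitro aggregation studies.
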