Addgene plasmid #107296: r-6. pT7-7-SNCA-2Asn
Purpose: Plasmid for the expression of the construct SNCA-5Asp. Alpha-Synuclein with 6 aa C-terminal moiety, which consists of 2 Asn and 4 Gly
Depositing lab: Dmytro Yushchenko. Depositing organization: Academy of Sciences of the Czech Republic. Publication: Modification of C Terminus Provides New Insights into the Mechanism of alpha-Synuclein Aggregation. Afitska K, Fucikova A, Shvadchak VV, Yushchenko DA. Biophys J. 2017 Nov 21;113(10):2182-2191. doi: 10.1016/j.bpj.2017.08.027. Epub 2017 Sep 20. PubMed 28939194.
Backbone
  Vector backbone: pT7-7
  Vector type: Bacterial Expression
Growth in bacteria
  Bacterial resistance: Ampicillin, 100 μg/mL
  Growth temperature: 37°C
  Growth strain: DH5alpha
  Copy number: High Copy
Gene/Insert
  Gene/Insert name: SNCA-2Asn
  Species: H. sapiens (human)
  Insert size (bp): 438
  Entrez Gene: SNCA (a.k.a. NACP, PARK1, PARK4, PD1)
  Promoter: T7
  Cloning method: Restriction Enzyme; 5′ cloning site unknown (unknown if destroyed); 3′ cloning site unknown (unknown if destroyed)
  Sequencing primers: 5′ T-7 primer; 3′ ATTAATATTGGTAACTGTCAGACCAAGTTTACTCA
Terms and licenses: Academic/Nonprofit Terms; Industry Terms: Not Available to Industry
How to cite: r-6. pT7-7-SNCA-2Asn was a gift from Dmytro Yushchenko (Addgene plasmid # 107296 ; http://n2t.net/addgene:107296 ; RRID:Addgene_107296)
