>Addgene plasmid #107296 | r-6. pT7-7-SNCA-2Asn | depositor partial sequence | sequence record 202425 | SNCA-2Asn gene
ATGGATGTATTCATGAAAGGACTTTCAAAGGCCAAGGAGGGAGTTGTGGCTGCTGCTGAGAAAACCAAAC
AGGGTGTGGCAGAAGCAGCAGGAAAGACAAAAGAG
[192 nt withheld, positions 106-297]
TTGGGCAAGAATGAAGAAGGAGCCCCACAGGAAGGAATTCTGGAAGATATGCCTGTGGATCCTGACAATG
AGGCTTATGAAATGCCTTCTGAGGAAGGGTATCAAGACTATGAACCTGAAGCCGGCGGCAACGGCAACGG
C
